Addgene plasmid #14071: Comp AlphaPS3
Depositing lab: Richard Hynes. Depositing organization: Massachusetts Institute of Technology. Publication: A novel alpha integrin subunit associates with betaPS and functions in tissue morphogenesis and movement during Drosophila development. Stark KA, Yee GH, Roote CE, Williams EL, Zusman S, Hynes RO. Development. 1997 Nov . 124(22):4583-94. PubMed 9409675.
Backbone
  Vector backbone: PBluescript II SK-
  Backbone size w/o insert (bp): 3000
  Vector type: Bacterial Expression
Growth in bacteria
  Bacterial resistance: Ampicillin, 100 μg/mL
  Growth temperature: 37°C
  Growth strain: DH5alpha
  Copy number: Unknown
Gene/Insert
  Gene/Insert name: Drosphila Comp Alpha PS3 Integrin (alt names: Drosphila Integrin; scb)
  Species: D. melanogaster (fly)
  Insert size (bp): 3923
  GenBank ID: U76605
  Entrez Gene: scb (a.k.a. Dmel_CG8095, CG8095, CT21280, CT36929, Dm0620, Dmel\CG8095, E(Sev-CycE)E93, E(sev-cycE)[e93], ItgalphaPS3, PS3, Vol, aPS3, alpha-PS3, alphaInt3, alphaPS3, alpha[[PS3]], beta[[PS3], l(2)01288, vol)
  Cloning method: Restriction Enzyme; 5′ cloning site EcoRI (not destroyed); 3′ cloning site EcoRI (not destroyed)
  Sequencing primers: 5′ T7; 3′ T3
Terms and licenses: Academic/Nonprofit Terms; Industry Terms: Not Available to Industry
How to cite: Comp AlphaPS3 was a gift from Richard Hynes (Addgene plasmid # 14071 ; http://n2t.net/addgene:14071 ; RRID:Addgene_14071)
