[The description below was written by a language model from this plasmid's Addgene catalogue record.]
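Description:
Comp AlphaPS3 is a cDNA clone of the Drosophila melanogaster alphaPS3 integrin subunit, the product of the scab (scb) gene, carried in the pBluescript II SK- phagemid. The backbone is about 3 kb and is catalogued as a bacterial expression vector, although pBluescript is generally used as a cloning and in vitro transcription vector rather than for protein production. It is maintained in E. coli under ampicillin selection. The record lists copy number as unknown, and no feature table is provided, so the origin of replication and other backbone elements are not itemised for this clone.

The insert is about 3.9 kb, and "Comp" in the name presumably indicates a complete or composite cDNA, though the record does not spell this out. It was placed into the polylinker as an EcoRI fragment, and both EcoRI sites are retained, so the insert can be released intact with a single enzyme. Because the same site is used at both ends, orientation is not fixed by the cloning scheme. The listing of T7 as the 5′ sequencing primer and T3 as the 3′ primer suggests the coding strand reads from the T7 side. No epitope tags, reporters or eukaryotic promoters are recorded.

The associated work identified alphaPS3 as a novel alpha integrin subunit that pairs with betaPS and functions in tissue morphogenesis and movement during fly development. A clone of this type typically serves as a sequence-verified template for subcloning into expression or transgenesis vectors, or for making sense and antisense RNA probes from the flanking phage promoters of the pBluescript polylinker.
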