>Addgene plasmid #14071 | Comp AlphaPS3 | addgene partial sequence | sequence record 20299 | T7 5'-TAATACGACTCACTATAGGG-3'
GCTTGATATCGAATTCCGTCGTCGAAGAGTGAAAACGTCCAGCACTGATCTGTTGCCCCGTTTATGGACT
AGCGTTGCGGAAATAAAACACCATATATGCTATAGGCTATATGCTATATGCTATTTATTAGCTATTAGCT
ACACATCAGTGCAGAGATACGGCGCGGTCGAGTAGTGCGATTAACAACGACTTGTCGCCGGCAAAAGTGA
CAAGAGCCAAAACAAGTTTGCCACCTAGATCTCGCGAGAGATTTGCGAAAGCCGCCGGCTGGGCTTAATT
AAATTAATATAATTTCGAGAGAACGCCGCCGCCATACAGCAGCGATCTCGAGTGCGTGAGTGCTTCAATT
AAATTCAATAAATCATAAATAAGTGAGTGCCAACGGATCCTGTTTCAGTGGTGTGGCTCTCTGGCGCAAT
TGTGATTTATTGCCCTCAGAAGAGCCGGGGTCCATTCAAGTGAAATTACCAAAATTACGAAATTACGAAT
GCGAAAACTTAATTTTGATGAGTTCCAATGAATGCTGAATCGACAATGTTCCCTCACATATTCCTCGCCC
TCTTGGCTCTGATCTCTCACATCGAAGCATTCAATTTTATGCCGCGACCCAGTCGGGTGATAAACTCCCC
GAAGCATCTGAAGTTCCACATAAACCAGACTCGCAGCTCCTACTTTGGATACACGCTTGTCATCCGCCAG
ACCAGCATCATTGTGGGAGCCCCTAGAGCTCAATCCACCTTGGAAATCGCACGCACCATCAACGAAACGG
GAGCGATCTACAGATGCTCCCTGACAAAC
